>Addgene plasmid #170967 | EF1A_Hygro_P2A_RUNX1_A115D_Barcode | addgene full sequence | sequence record 335980 | Addgene NGS Result
AATTAATTCTGTGGAATGTGTGTCAGTTAGGGTGTGGAAAGTCCCCAGGCTCCCCAGCAGGCAGAAGTAT
GCAAAGCATGCATCTCAATTAGTCAGCAACCAGGTGTGGAAAGTCCCCAGGCTCCCCAGCAGGCAGAAGT
ATGCAAAGCATGCATCTCAATTAGTCAGCAACCATAGTCCCGCCCCTAACTCCGCCCATCCCGCCCCTAA
CTCCGCCCAGTTCCGCCCATTCTCCGCCCCATGGCTGACTAATTTTTTTTATTTATGCAGAGGCCGAGGC
CGCCTCTGCCTCTGAGCTATTCCAGAAGTAGTGAGGAGGCTTTTTTGGAGGCCTAGGCTTTTGCAAAAAG
CTCCCGGGAGCTTGTATATCCATTTTCGGATCTGATCAGCACGTGTTGACAATTAATCATCGGCATAGTA
TATCGGCATAGTATAATACGACAAGGTGAGGAACTAAACCATGGCCAAGTTGACCAGTGCCGTTCCGGTG
CTCACCGCGCGCGACGTCGCCGGAGCGGTCGAGTTCTGGACCGACCGGCTCGGGTTCTCCCGGGACTTCG
TGGAGGACGACTTCGCCGGTGTGGTCCGGGACGACGTGACCCTGTTCATCAGCGCGGTCCAGGACCAGGT
GGTGCCGGACAACACCCTGGCCTGGGTGTGGGTGCGCGGCCTGGACGAGCTGTACGCCGAGTGGTCGGAG
GTCGTGTCCACGAACTTCCGGGACGCCTCCGGGCCGGCCATGACCGAGATCGGCGAGCAGCCGTGGGGGC
GGGAGTTCGCCCTGCGCGACCCGGCCGGCAACTGCGTGCACTTCGTGGCCGAGGAGCAGGACTGACACGT
GCTACGAGATTTCGATTCCACCGCCGCCTTCTATGAAAGGTTGGGCTTCGGAATCGTTTTCCGGGACGCC
GGCTGGATGATCCTCCAGCGCGGGGATCTCATGCTGGAGTTCTTCGCCCACCCCAACTTGTTTATTGCAG
CTTATAATGGTTACAAATAAAGCAATAGCATCACAAATTTCACAAATAAAGCATTTTTTTCACTGCATTC
TAGTTGTGGTTTGTCCAAACTCATCAATGTATCTTATCATGTCTGTATACCGTCGACCTCTAGCTAGAGC
TTGGCGTAATCATGGTCATAGCTGTTTCCTGTGTGAAATTGTTATCCGCTCACAATTCCACACAACATAC
GAGCCGGAAGCATAAAGTGTAAAGCCTGGGGTGCCTAATGAGTGAGCTAACTCACATTAATTGCGTTGCG
CTCACTGCCCGCTTTCCAGTCGGGAAACCTGTCGTGCCAGCTGCATTAATGAATCGGCCAACGCGCGGGG
AGAGGCGGTTTGCGTATTGGGCGCTCTTCCGCTTCCTCGCTCACTGACTCGCTGCGCTCGGTCGTTCGGC
TGCGGCGAGCGGTATCAGCTCACTCAAAGGCGGTAATACGGTTATCCACAGAATCAGGGGATAACGCAGG
AAAGAACATGTGAGCAAAAGGCCAGCAAAAGGCCAGGAACCGTAAAAAGGCCGCGTTGCTGGCGTTTTTC
CATAGGCTCCGCCCCCCTGACGAGCATCACAAAAATCGACGCTCAAGTCAGAGGTGGCGAAACCCGACAG
GACTATAAAGATACCAGGCGTTTCCCCCTGGAAGCTCCCTCGTGCGCTCTCCTGTTCCGACCCTGCCGCT
TACCGGATACCTGTCCGCCTTTCTCCCTTCGGGAAGCGTGGCGCTTTCTCATAGCTCACGCTGTAGGTAT
CTCAGTTCGGTGTAGGTCGTTCGCTCCAAGCTGGGCTGTGTGCACGAACCCCCCGTTCAGCCCGACCGCT
GCGCCTTATCCGGTAACTATCGTCTTGAGTCCAACCCGGTAAGACACGACTTATCGCCACTGGCAGCAGC
CACTGGTAACAGGATTAGCAGAGCGAGGTATGTAGGCGGTGCTACAGAGTTCTTGAAGTGGTGGCCTAAC
TACGGCTACACTAGAAGAACAGTATTTGGTATCTGCGCTCTGCTGAAGCCAGTTACCTTCGGAAAAAGAG
TTGGTAGCTCTTGATCCGGCAAACAAACCACCGCTGGTAGCGGTGGTTTTTTTGTTTGCAAGCAGCAGAT
TACGCGCAGAAAAAAAGGATCTCAAGAAGATCCTTTGATCTTTTCTACGGGGTCTGACGCTCAGTGGAAC
GAAAACTCACGTTAAGGGATTTTGGTCATGAGATTATCAAAAAGGATCTTCACCTAGATCCTTTTAAATT
AAAAATGAAGTTTTAAATCAATCTAAAGTATATATGAGTAAACTTGGTCTGACAGTTACCAATGCTTAAT
CAGTGAGGCACCTATCTCAGCGATCTGTCTATTTCGTTCATCCATAGTTGCCTGACTCCCCGTCGTGTAG
ATAACTACGATACGGGAGGGCTTACCATCTGGCCCCAGTGCTGCAATGATACCGCGAGACCCACGCTCAC
CGGCTCCAGATTTATCAGCAATAAACCAGCCAGCCGGAAGGGCCGAGCGCAGAAGTGGTCCTGCAACTTT
ATCCGCCTCCATCCAGTCTATTAATTGTTGCCGGGAAGCTAGAGTAAGTAGTTCGCCAGTTAATAGTTTG
CGCAACGTTGTTGCCATTGCTACAGGCATCGTGGTGTCACGCTCGTCGTTTGGTATGGCTTCATTCAGCT
CCGGTTCCCAACGATCAAGGCGAGTTACATGATCCCCCATGTTGTGCAAAAAAGCGGTTAGCTCCTTCGG
TCCTCCGATCGTTGTCAGAAGTAAGTTGGCCGCAGTGTTATCACTCATGGTTATGGCAGCACTGCATAAT
TCTCTTACTGTCATGCCATCCGTAAGATGCTTTTCTGTGACTGGTGAGTACTCAACCAAGTCATTCTGAG
AATAGTGTATGCGGCGACCGAGTTGCTCTTGCCCGGCGTCAATACGGGATAATACCGCGCCACATAGCAG
AACTTTAAAAGTGCTCATCATTGGAAAACGTTCTTCGGGGCGAAAACTCTCAAGGATCTTACCGCTGTTG
AGATCCAGTTCGATGTAACCCACTCGTGCACCCAACTGATCTTCAGCATCTTTTACTTTCACCAGCGTTT
CTGGGTGAGCAAAAACAGGAAGGCAAAATGCCGCAAAAAAGGGAATAAGGGCGACACGGAAATGTTGAAT
ACTCATACTCTTCCTTTTTCAATATTATTGAAGCATTTATCAGGGTTATTGTCTCATGAGCGGATACATA
TTTGAATGTATTTAGAAAAATAAACAAATAGGGGTTCCGCGCACATTTCCCCGAAAAGTGCCACCTGACG
TCGACGGATCGGGAGATCTCCCGATCCCCTATGGTGCACTCTCAGTACAATCTGCTCTGATGCCGCATAG
TTAAGCCAGTATCTGCTCCCTGCTTGTGTGTTGGAGGTCGCTGAGTAGTGCGCGAGCAAAATTTAAGCTA
CAACAAGGCAAGGCTTGACCGACAATTGCATGAAGAATCTGCTTAGGGTTAGGCGTTTTGCGCTGCTTCG
CGATGTACGGGCCAGATATACGCGTTGACATTGATTATTGACTAGTTATTAATAGTAATCAATTACGGGG
TCATTAGTTCATAGCCCATATATGGAGTTCCGCGTTACATAACTTACGGTAAATGGCCCGCCTGGCTGAC
CGCCCAACGACCCCCGCCCATTGACGTCAATAATGACGTATGTTCCCATAGTAACGCCAATAGGGACTTT
CCATTGACGTCAATGGGTGGAGTATTTACGGTAAACTGCCCACTTGGCAGTACATCAAGTGTATCATATG
CCAAGTACGCCCCCTATTGACGTCAATGACGGTAAATGGCCCGCCTGGCATTATGCCCAGTACATGACCT
TATGGGACTTTCCTACTTGGCAGTACATCTACGTATTAGTCATCGCTATTACCATGGTGATGCGGTTTTG
GCAGTACATCAATGGGCGTGGATAGCGGTTTGACTCACGGGGATTTCCAAGTCTCCACCCCATTGACGTC
AATGGGAGTTTGTTTTGGCACCAAAATCAACGGGACTTTCCAAAATGTCGTAACAACTCCGCCCCATTGA
CGCAAATGGGCGGTAGGCGTGTACGGTGGGAGGTCTATATAAGCAGCGCGTTTTGCCTGTACTGGGTCTC
TCTGGTTAGACCAGATCTGAGCCTGGGAGCTCTCTGGCTAACTAGGGAACCCACTGCTTAAGCCTCAATA
AAGCTTGCCTTGAGTGCTTCAAGTAGTGTGTGCCCGTCTGTTGTGTGACTCTGGTAACTAGAGATCCCTC
AGACCCTTTTAGTCAGTGTGGAAAATCTCTAGCAGTGGCGCCCGAACAGGGACTTGAAAGCGAAAGGGAA
ACCAGAGGAGCTCTCTCGACGCAGGACTCGGCTTGCTGAAGCGCGCACGGCAAGAGGCGAGGGGCGGCGA
CTGGTGAGTACGCCAAAAATTTTGACTAGCGGAGGCTAGAAGGAGAGAGATGGGTGCGAGAGCGTCAGTA
TTAAGCGGGGGAGAATTAGATCGCGATGGGAAAAAATTCGGTTAAGGCCAGGGGGAAAGAAAAAATATAA
ATTAAAACATATAGTATGGGCAAGCAGGGAGCTAGAACGATTCGCAGTTAATCCTGGCCTGTTAGAAACA
TCAGAAGGCTGTAGACAAATACTGGGACAGCTACAACCATCCCTTCAGACAGGATCAGAAGAACTTAGAT
CATTATATAATACAGTAGCAACCCTCTATTGTGTGCATCAAAGGATAGAGATAAAAGACACCAAGGAAGC
TTTAGACAAGATAGAGGAAGAGCAAAACAAAAGTAAGACCACCGCACAGCAAGCGGCCGCTGATCTTCAG
ACCTGGAGGAGGAGATATGAGGGACAATTGGAGAAGTGAATTATATAAATATAAAGTAGTAAAAATTGAA
CCATTAGGAGTAGCACCCACCAAGGCAAAGAGAAGAGTGGTGCAGAGAGAAAAAAGAGCAGTGGGAATAG
GAGCTTTGTTCCTTGGGTTCTTGGGAGCAGCAGGAAGCACTATGGGCGCAGCGTCAATGACGCTGACGGT
ACAGGCCAGACAATTATTGTCTGGTATAGTGCAGCAGCAGAACAATTTGCTGAGGGCTATTGAGGCGCAA
CAGCATCTGTTGCAACTCACAGTCTGGGGCATCAAGCAGCTCCAGGCAAGAATCCTGGCTGTGGAAAGAT
ACCTAAAGGATCAACAGCTCCTGGGGATTTGGGGTTGCTCTGGAAAACTCATTTGCACCACTGCTGTGCC
TTGGAATGCTAGTTGGAGTAATAAATCTCTGGAACAGATTTGGAATCACACGACCTGGATGGAGTGGGAC
AGAGAAATTAACAATTACACAAGCTTAATACACTCCTTAATTGAAGAATCGCAAAACCAGCAAGAAAAGA
ATGAACAAGAATTATTGGAATTAGATAAATGGGCAAGTTTGTGGAATTGGTTTAACATAACAAATTGGCT
GTGGTATATAAAATTATTCATAATGATAGTAGGAGGCTTGGTAGGTTTAAGAATAGTTTTTGCTGTACTT
TCTATAGTGAATAGAGTTAGGCAGGGATATTCACCATTATCGTTTCAGACCCACCTCCCAACCCCGAGGG
GACCCGACAGGCCCGAAGGAATAGAAGAAGAAGGTGGAGAGAGAGACAGAGACAGATCCATTCGATTAGT
GAACGGATCGGCACTGCGTGCGCCAATTCTGCAGACAAATGGCAGTATTCATCCACAATTTTAAAAGAAA
AGGGGGGATTGGGGGGTACAGTGCAGGGGAAAGAATAGTAGACATAATAGCAACAGACATACAAACTAAA
GAATTACAAAAACAAATTACAAAAATTCAAAATTTTCGGGTTTATTACAGGGACAGCAGAGATCCAGTTT
GGTTAATTAATCGATAAGCTTTGCAAAGATGGATAAAGTTTTAAACAGAGAGGAATCTTTGCAGCTAATG
GACCTTCTAGGTCTTGAAAGGAGTGGGAATTGGCTCCGGTGCCCGTCAGTGGGCAGAGCGCACATCGCCC
ACAGTCCCCGAGAAGTTGGGGGGAGGGGTCGGCAATTGAACCGGTGCCTAGAGAAGGTGGCGCGGGGTAA
ACTGGGAAAGTGATGTCGTGTACTGGCTCCGCCTTTTTCCCGAGGGTGGGGGAGAACCGTATATAAGTGC
AGTAGTCGCCGTGAACGTTCTTTTTCGCAACGGGTTTGCCGCCAGAACACAGGTAAGTGCCGTGTGTGGT
TCCCGCGGGCCTGGCCTCTTTACGGGTTATGGCCCTTGCGTGCCTTGAATTACTTCCACCTGGCTGCAGT
ACGTGATTCTTGATCCCGAGCTTCGGGTTGGAAGTGGGTGGGAGAGTTCGAGGCCTTGCGCTTAAGGAGC
CCCTTCGCCTCGTGCTTGAGTTGAGGCCTGGCCTGGGCGCTGGGGCCGCCGCGTGCGAATCTGGTGGCAC
CTTCGCGCCTGTCTCGCTGCTTTCGATAAGTCTCTAGCCATTTAAAATTTTTGATGACCTGCTGCGACGC
TTTTTTTCTGGCAAGATAGTCTTGTAAATGCGGGCCAAGATCTGCACACTGGTATTTCGGTTTTTGGGGC
CGCGGGCGGCGACGGGGCCCGTGCGTCCCAGCGCACATGTTCGGCGAGGCGGGGCCTGCGAGCGCGGCCA
CCGAGAATCGGACGGGGGTAGTCTCAAGCTGGCCGGCCTGCTCTGGTGCCTGGCCTCGCGCCGCCGTGTA
TCGCCCCGCCCTGGGCGGCAAGGCTGGCCCGGTCGGCACCAGTTGCGTGAGCGGAAAGATGGCCGCTTCC
CGGCCCTGCTGCAGGGAGCTCAAAATGGAGGACGCGGCGCTCGGGAGAGCGGGCGGGTGAGTCACCCACA
CAAAGGAAAAGGGCCTTTCCGTCCTCAGCCGTCGCTTCATGTGACTCCACGGAGTACCGGGCGCCGTCCA
GGCACCTCGATTAGTTCTCGAGCTTTTGGAGTACGTCGTCTTTAGGTTGGGGGGAGGGGTTTTATGCGAT
GGAGTTTCCCCACACTGAGTGGGTGGAGACTGAAGTTAGGCCAGCTTGGCACTTGATGTAATTCTCCTTG
GAATTTGCCCTTTTTGAGTTTGGATCTTGGTTCATTCTCAAGCCTCAGACAGTGGTTCAAAGTTTTTTTC
TTCCATTTCAGGTGTCGTGAGGAATTAGCTTGGTACTAATACGACTCACTATAGGGAGACCCAAGCTGGC
TAGGTAAGCTTGATATCGAATTCCTGCAGCCCGGGGGATCCCGCCACCATGAAAAAGCCTGAACTCACCG
CGACGTCTGTCGAGAAGTTTCTGATCGAAAAGTTCGACAGCGTCTCCGACCTGATGCAGCTCTCGGAGGG
CGAAGAATCTCGTGCTTTCAGCTTCGATGTAGGAGGGCGTGGATATGTCCTGCGGGTAAATAGCTGCGCC
GATGGTTTCTACAAAGATCGTTATGTTTATCGGCACTTTGCATCGGCCGCGCTCCCGATTCCGGAAGTGC
TTGACATTGGGGAATTCAGCGAGAGCCTGACCTATTGCATCTCCCGCCGTGCACAGGGTGTCACGTTGCA
AGACCTGCCTGAAACCGAACTGCCCGCTGTTCTGCAGCCGGTCGCGGAGGCCATGGATGCGATCGCTGCG
GCCGATCTTAGCCAGACGAGCGGGTTCGGCCCATTCGGACCGCAAGGAATCGGTCAATACACTACATGGC
GTGATTTCATATGCGCGATTGCTGATCCCCATGTGTATCACTGGCAAACTGTGATGGACGACACCGTCAG
TGCGTCCGTCGCGCAGGCTCTCGATGAGCTGATGCTTTGGGCCGAGGACTGCCCCGAAGTCCGGCACCTC
GTGCACGCGGATTTCGGCTCCAACAATGTCCTGACGGACAATGGCCGCATAACAGCGGTCATTGACTGGA
GCGAGGCGATGTTCGGGGATTCCCAATACGAGGTCGCCAACATCTTCTTCTGGAGGCCGTGGTTGGCTTG
TATGGAGCAGCAGACGCGCTACTTCGAGCGGAGGCATCCGGAGCTTGCAGGATCGCCGCGGCTCCGGGCG
TATATGCTCCGCATTGGTCTTGACCAACTCTATCAGAGCTTGGTTGACGGCAATTTCGATGATGCAGCTT
GGGCGCAGGGTCGATGCGACGCAATCGTCCGATCCGGAGCCGGGACTGTCGGGCGTACACAAATCGCCCG
CAGAAGCGCGGCCGTCTGGACCGATGGCTGTGTAGAAGTACTCGCCGATAGTGGAAACCGACGCCCCAGC
ACTCGTCCGAGGGCAAAGGAAGGATCCGGCGCAACAAACTTCTCTCTGCTGAAACAAGCCGGAGATGTCG
AAGAGAATCCTGGACCGATGCGTATCCCCGTAGATGCCAGCACGAGCCGCCGCTTCACGCCGCCTTCCAC
CGCGCTGAGCCCAGGCAAGATGAGCGAGGCGTTGCCGCTGGGCGCCCCGGACGCCGGCGCTGCCCTGGCC
GGCAAGCTGAGGAGCGGCGACCGCAGCATGGTGGAGGTGCTGGCCGACCACCCGGGCGAGCTGGTGCGCA
CCGACAGCCCCAACTTCCTCTGCTCCGTGCTGCCTACGCACTGGCGCTGCAACAAGACCCTGCCCATCGC
TTTCAAGGTGGTGGCCCTAGGGGATGTTCCAGATGGCACTCTGGTCACTGTGATGGCTGGCAATGATGAA
AACTACTCGGATGAGCTGAGAAATGCTACCGCAGCCATGAAGAACCAGGTTGCAAGATTTAATGACCTCA
GGTTTGTCGGTCGAAGTGGAAGAGGGAAAAGCTTCACTCTGACCATCACTGTCTTCACAAACCCACCGCA
AGTCGCCACCTACCACAGAGCCATCAAAATCACAGTGGATGGGCCCCGAGAACCTCGAAGACATCGGCAG
AAACTAGATGATCAGACCAAGCCCGGGAGCTTGTCCTTTTCCGAGCGGCTCAGTGAACTGGAGCAGCTGC
GGCGCACAGCCATGAGGGTCAGCCCACACCACCCAGCCCCCACGCCCAACCCTCGTGCCTCCCTGAACCA
CTCCACTGCCTTTAACCCTCAGCCTCAGAGTCAGATGCAGGATACAAGGCAGATCCAACCATCCCCACCG
TGGTCCTACGATCAGTCCTACCAATACCTGGGATCCATTGCCTCTCCTTCTGTGCACCCAGCAACGCCCA
TTTCACCTGGACGTGCCAGCGGCATGACAACCCTCTCTGCAGAACTTTCCAGTCGACTCTCAACGGCACC
CGACCTGACAGCGTTCAGCGACCCGCGCCAGTTCCCCGCGCTGCCCTCCATCTCCGACCCCCGCATGCAC
TATCCAGGCGCCTTCACCTACTCCCCGACGCCGGTCACCTCGGGCATCGGCATCGGCATGTCGGCCATGG
GCTCGGCCACGCGCTACCACACCTACCTGCCGCCGCCCTACCCCGGCTCGTCGCAAGCGCAGGGAGGCCC
GTTCCAAGCCAGCTCGCCCTCCTACCACCTGTACTACGGCGCCTCGGCCGGCTCCTACCAGTTCTCCATG
GTGGGCGGCGAGCGCTCGCCGCCGCGCATCCTGCCGCCCTGCACCAACGCCTCCACCGGCTCCGCGCTGC
TCAACCCCAGCCTCCCGAACCAGAGCGACGTGGTGGAGGCCGAGGGCAGCCACAGCAACTCCCCCACCAA
CATGGCGCCCTCCGCGCGCCTGGAGGAGGCCGTGTGGAGGCCCTACTGACTAGCTAAGTTAGAACTATTT
CCTGGCTGTTACGCGGGGGTAATTTATCTACTGACGGGCTTGTTAAACAGTGAACCGCCCGCCCCACGAC
CCGCAGCGCCCGACCGAAAGGAGCGCACGACCCCATGCATCGAACAAAAGAAAAGGGGGGACTGGAAGGG
CTAATTCACTCCCAACGAAGACAAGATATCATAACTTCGTATAGCATACATTATACGAAGTTATCGTCTA
GCTGGTCCGGACTGTACTGGGTCTCTCTGGTTAGACCAGATCTGAGCCTGGGAGCTCTCTGGCTAACTAG
GGAACCCACTGCTTAAGCCTCAATAAAGCTTGCCTTGAGTGCTTCAAGTAGTGTGTGCCCGTCTGTTGTG
TGACTCTGGTAACTAGAGATCCCTCAGACCCTTTTAGTCAGTGTGGAAAATCTCTAGCAGGGCCCGTTTA
AACCCGCTGATCAGCCTCGACTGTGCCTTCTAGTTGCCAGCCATCTGTTGTTTGCCCCTCCCCCGTGCCT
TCCTTGACCCTGGAAGGTGCCACTCCCACTGTCCTTTCCTAATAAAATGAGGAAATTGCATCGCATTGTC
TGAGTAGGTGTCATTCTATTCTGGGGGGTGGGGTGGGGCAGGACAGCAAGGGGGAGGATTGGGAAGACAA
TAGCAGGCATGCTGGGGATGCGGTGGGCTCTATGGCTTCTGAGGCGGAAAGAACCAGCTGGGGCTCTAGG
GGGTATCCCC
[124 nt withheld, positions 10441-10564]
C
[91 nt withheld, positions 10566-10656]
A
[49 nt withheld, positions 10658-10706]
CCTTTGACGTTGGAGTCCACGTTCTTT
[37 nt withheld, positions 10734-10770]
ACCCTATCTCGGTCTATTCTTTTGATTTATAAGGGATTTTGCCGATTTCGGCCTATTGGTTAAAAAATGA
GCTGATTTAACAAAAATTTAACGCG
Features (pLannotate 1.2.2; 33 found; start..end, strand, type, name):
     18..347     +  promoter       SV40 promoter: SV40 enhancer and early promoter
    395..442     +  promoter       EM7 promoter: synthetic bacterial promoter&nbsp
    461..835     +  CDS            BleoR: antibiotic-binding protein; Sh ble from Streptoalloteichus hindustanus; confers resistance to bleomycin, phleomycin, and Zeocin™
    845..970     +  CDS            ble (fragment): BLE_KLEPN - Experimental evidence at protein level: Swiss-Prot protein existence level 1. Binding protein with a strong affinity to the bleomycin family of antibiotics. Binds to CL990; an antimitotic-antibiotic compound. From Klebsiella pneumoniae.
    965..1086    +  polyA_signal   SV40 poly(A) signal: SV40 polyadenylation signal
   1157..1179    -  protein_bind   lac operator (fragment): The lac repressor binds to the lac operator to inhibit transcription in E. coli. This inhibition can be relieved by adding lactose or isopropyl-β-D-thiogalactopyranoside (IPTG). lac repressor encoded by lacI
   1183..1213    -  promoter       lac promoter: promoter for the E. coli lac operon
   1228..1249    -  protein_bind   CAP binding site: CAP binding activates transcription in the presence of cAMP. E. coli catabolite activator protein
   1262..1354    -  CDS            lacI (fragment): lac repressor; lacI; The lac repressor binds to the lac operator to inhibit transcription in E. coli. This inhibition can be relieved by adding lactose or isopropyl-β-D-thiogalactopyranoside (IPTG).
   1537..2125    -  rep_origin     ori: high-copy-number ColE1/pMB1/pBR322/pUC origin of replication
   2296..3156    -  CDS            AmpR: β-lactamase; bla; confers resistance to ampicillin, carbenicillin, and related antibiotics
   3157..3261    -  promoter       AmpR promoter: bla
   3320..3372    -  misc_feature   bom (fragment): basis of mobility region from pBR322
   3527..3906    +  enhancer       CMV enhancer: human cytomegalovirus immediate early enhancer
   3907..4106    +  promoter       CMV promoter: human cytomegalovirus (CMV) immediate early promoter
   4124..4304    +  LTR            5' LTR (truncated): truncated 5' long terminal repeat (LTR) from HIV-1
   4351..4476    +  misc_feature   HIV-1 Ψ: packaging signal of human immunodeficiency virus type 1
   4460..4823    +  CDS            HIV-1 gag (fragment): gag protein from human immunodeficiency virus 1; gag
   4969..5202    +  misc_feature   RRE: The Rev response element (RRE) of HIV-1 allows for Rev-dependent mRNA export from the nucleus to the cytoplasm.
   5579..5679    +  CDS            Rev (fragment): human immunodeficiency virus 1 (HIV-1) Rev protein; rev; enhances nuclear export of unspliced and incompletely spliced viral mRNAs
   5729..5846    +  misc_feature   cPPT/CTS: central polypurine tract and central termination sequence of HIV-1
   5909..5975    +  CDS            small t antigen (fragment): SV40 (simian virus 40) small t antigen
   5982..7160    +  promoter       EF-1α promoter: strong constitutive promoter for human elongation factor EF-1α
   7177..7195    +  promoter       T7 promoter: promoter for bacteriophage T7 RNA polymerase
   7215..7251    -  misc_feature   MCS (fragment): pBluescript multiple cloning site
   7259..8281    +  CDS            hph: KHYB_ECOLX - Experimental evidence at protein level: Swiss-Prot protein existence level 1. The aminoglycoside phosphotransferases achieve inactivation of their antibiotic substrates by phosphorylation. Only phosphorylates hygromycin and closely related compounds such as demethyl analogs and destomycin. From Escherichia coli.
   8348..9706    +  CDS            RUNX1: RUNX1_HUMAN - Also known as AML1, CBFA2. Experimental evidence at protein level: Swiss-Prot protein existence level 1. Isoform AML-1L interferes with the transactivation activity of RUNX1. From Homo sapiens (Human).
   9790..9903    +  CDS            nef (fragment): NEF_HV1LA - Experimental evidence at protein level: Swiss-Prot protein existence level 1. Extracellular Nef protein targets CD4(+) T-lymphocytes for apoptosis by interacting with CXCR4 surface receptors. From Human immunodeficiency virus type 1 group M subtype B (isolate Lai) (HIV-1).
   9901..9934    +  protein_bind   loxP: Cre-mediated recombination occurs in the 8-bp core sequence (GCATACAT). Cre recombinase
   9959..10139   +  LTR            5' LTR (truncated): truncated 5' long terminal repeat (LTR) from HIV-1
  10171..10395   +  polyA_signal   bGH poly(A) signal: bovine growth hormone polyadenylation signal
  10399..10420   +  promoter       SV40 promoter (fragment): SV40 enhancer and early promoter
  10441..4       +  rep_origin     f1 ori (across the origin) (sequence partly withheld): f1 bacteriophage origin of replication; arrow indicates direction of (+) strand synthesis
