[The description below was written by a language model from this plasmid's Addgene catalogue record and pLannotate feature annotations shown in this document.]
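Description:
EF1A_Hygro_P2A_RUNX1_A115D_Barcode is a lentiviral mammalian expression plasmid for overexpressing the A115D point mutant of human RUNX1 (AML1), a transcription factor. It derives from the EF1a_mCherry_P2A_Hygro_Barcode backbone, with the insert introduced by Gibson cloning. In bacteria it is maintained through a high-copy ColE1/pUC-type origin and ampicillin resistance (AmpR), and an f1 origin is also present. The backbone also carries an SV40/EM7-driven bleomycin/Zeocin resistance cassette (BleoR) with an SV40 poly(A) signal. This cassette lies outside the LTR-flanked region, so it would not be packaged into virus.

The transfer cassette has a CMV enhancer/promoter fused to a truncated HIV-1 5' LTR, which drives genomic RNA production in packaging cells. This is followed by the Ψ packaging signal with a gag fragment, the RRE for Rev-dependent nuclear export, and the cPPT/CTS. Within this unit, the human EF-1α promoter drives a single open reading frame in which the hygromycin phosphotransferase gene (hph) precedes the 1,359 bp RUNX1 coding sequence. According to the plasmid name, the two are joined by a P2A self-cleaving peptide, although the P2A is not annotated separately in the feature table. This arrangement links hygromycin selection of transduced cells to expression of the mutant protein. Downstream are a loxP site, a second truncated LTR and a bGH poly(A) signal. No WPRE is annotated. The name also indicates a barcode, presumably for identifying the variant in pooled experiments, but its position is not annotated. The associated work concerns phenotyping of RUNX1 coding variants.
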