Addgene plasmid #170967: EF1A_Hygro_P2A_RUNX1_A115D_Barcode
Purpose: Overexpression of RUNX1 A115D mutant protein.
Depositing lab: Prashant Mali. Depositing organization: University of California, San Diego (UCSD). Publication: Interface-guided phenotyping of coding variants in the transcription factor RUNX1. Ozturk K, Panwala R, Sheen J, Ford K, Jayne N, Portell A, Zhang DE, Hutter S, Haferlach T, Ideker T, Mali P, Carter H. Cell Rep. 2024 Jul 4;43(7):114436. doi: 10.1016/j.celrep.2024.114436. PubMed 38968069.
Backbone
  Vector backbone: EF1a_mCherry_P2A_Hygro_Barcode
  Backbone manufacturer: Prashant Mali (Addgene #120426)
  Backbone size w/o insert (bp): 9508
  Vector type: Mammalian Expression, Lentiviral
  Selectable markers: Hygromycin
Growth in bacteria
  Bacterial resistance: Ampicillin, 100 μg/mL
  Growth temperature: 37°C
  Growth strain: NEB Stable
  Copy number: High Copy
Gene/Insert
  Gene/Insert name: RUNX1 (alt name: AML1)
  Species: H. sapiens (human)
  Insert size (bp): 1359
  Mutation: A115D
  Entrez Gene: RUNX1 (a.k.a. AML1, AML1-EVI-1, AMLCR1, CBF2alpha, CBFA2, EVI-1, PEBP2aB, PEBP2alpha)
  Promoter: Ef1A
  Cloning method: Gibson Cloning
  Sequencing primers: 5′ CTGTGTAGAAGTACTCGCCGATAGTG; 3′ TCTTGTCTTCGTTGGGAGTG
Terms and licenses: Academic/Nonprofit Terms; Industry Terms: Not Available to Industry
Depositor comments: Please visit https://doi.org/10.1101/2023.08.03.551876 for bioRxiv preprint.
How to cite: EF1A_Hygro_P2A_RUNX1_A115D_Barcode was a gift from Prashant Mali (Addgene plasmid # 170967 ; http://n2t.net/addgene:170967 ; RRID:Addgene_170967)
